Addgene plasmid #235789: pME_G_0_1_005_5C1SF
Purpose: 5' Connector 1 Short Forward in the M1 position used to dictate position for lvl2 assembly
Depositing lab: Tobias Erb. Depositing organization: Max Planck Institute for Terrestrial Microbiology. Publication: A modular high-throughput approach for advancing synthetic biology in the chloroplast of Chlamydomonas. Inckemann RM, Chotel T, Burgis M, Brinkmann CK, Andreas L, Baumann J, Sharma P, Klose M, Barrett J, Ries F, Paczia N, Glatter T, Mackinder LCM, Willmund F, Erb TJ. Nat Plants. 2025 Nov;11(11):2332-2349. doi: 10.1038/s41477-025-02126-2. Epub 2025 Nov 3. PubMed 41184475.
Backbone
  Vector backbone: pME_Cp_UAV_GFP
  Backbone size w/o insert (bp): 2101
  Vector type: Synthetic Biology
Growth in bacteria
  Bacterial resistance: Chloramphenicol, 25 μg/mL
  Growth temperature: 37°C
  Growth strain: DH5alpha
  Copy number: High Copy
Gene/Insert
  Gene/Insert name: 5' Connector 1 Short Forward
  Species: Synthetic
  Insert size (bp): 19
  Mutation: none
  Cloning method: Restriction Enzyme; 5′ cloning site BsaI (destroyed during cloning); 3′ cloning site BsaI (destroyed during cloning)
  Sequencing primers: 5′ CGTATCACGAGGCAGAATTTC; 3′ CCTGCATAACGCGAAGTAATC
Terms and licenses: Academic/Nonprofit Terms; Industry Terms: Not Available to Industry
Depositor comments: Please visit https://doi.org/10.1101/2024.05.08.593163 for bioRxiv preprint.
How to cite: pME_G_0_1_005_5C1SF was a gift from Tobias Erb (Addgene plasmid # 235789 ; http://n2t.net/addgene:235789 ; RRID:Addgene_235789)
