[The description below was written by a language model from this plasmid's Addgene catalogue record and pLannotate feature annotations shown in this document.]
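Description:
pME_G_0_1_005_5C1SF is a small, high-copy synthetic-biology part plasmid from a modular cloning toolkit developed for engineering the Chlamydomonas chloroplast. It is built on the pME_Cp_UAV_GFP backbone (about 2.1 kb), whose name suggests a universal acceptor vector with a GFP dropout, although the record does not spell this out. The sequenced plasmid of 2,120 nt contains no annotated GFP. It is maintained in E. coli through a ColE1/pUC-type origin of replication and selected with chloramphenicol. Resistance comes from the cat gene, encoding chloramphenicol acetyltransferase, driven by its native cat promoter and followed by the phage lambda t0 terminator.

The payload is a 19 bp synthetic sequence, "5' Connector 1 Short Forward", inserted with BsaI in a way that destroyed both cloning sites, as is typical of Golden Gate-style Type IIS assembly. The insert is too short to be picked up as a feature. It presumably sits in the roughly 50 bp interval between the annotated BioBrick prefix and suffix, which lie on the reverse strand. That region is flanked by a his operon terminator on one side and a putative bacterial terminator on the other, which insulate the cloning site from read-through transcription. The plasmid has no promoter, coding sequence or reporter beyond the resistance cassette.

According to the record, the connector occupies the M1 position of the assembly scheme and dictates the position of a unit in level 2 assembly. It therefore serves as a positional adaptor for combining multiple units into larger multigene constructs, not as an expressed element. The record does not describe which overhangs or enzymes are used at the later assembly step.
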