Features (pLannotate 1.2.2; 8 found; start..end, strand, type, name):
     18..674     +  CDS            cat: CAT_ECOLX - Experimental evidence at protein level: Swiss-Prot protein existence level 1. This enzyme is an effector of chloramphenicol resistance in bacteria. From Escherichia coli. This protein is used as a marker in many commonly used cloning vectors, such as pACYC184.
    698..792     +  terminator     lambda t0 terminator: transcription terminator from phage lambda
    975..1563    +  rep_origin     ori: high-copy-number ColE1/pMB1/pBR322/pUC origin of replication
   1758..1815    -  terminator     his operon terminator: This putative transcriptin terminator from the E. coli his operon has a 2-bp deletion introduced during synthesis. Its efficiency has not been determined.
   1816..1835    -  misc_feature   BioBrick suffix: universal suffix for all parts
   1887..1908    -  misc_feature   BioBrick prefix: BioBrick prefix for parts that do not start with "ATG"
   1911..1954    +  terminator     bacterial terminator: putative bacterial transcription terminator
   2040..17      +  promoter       cat promoter (across the origin): promoter of the E. coli cat gene encoding chloramphenicol acetyltransferase
>Addgene plasmid #235789 | pME_G_0_1_005_5C1SF | addgene full sequence | sequence record 471418 | Addgene NGS Result
GAGCTAAGGAAGCTAAAATGGAGAAAAAAATCACTGGATATACCACCGTTGATATATCCCAATGGCATCG
TAAAGAACATTTTGAGGCATTTCAGTCAGTTGCTCAATGTACCTATAACCAGACCGTTCAGCTGGATATT
ACGGCCTTTTTAAAGACCGTAAAGAAAAATAAGCACAAGTTTTATCCGGCCTTTATTCACATTCTTGCCC
GCCTGATGAATGCTCATCCGGAATTTCGTATGGCAATGAAAGACGGTGAGCTGGTGATATGGGATAGTGT
TCACCCTTGTTACACCGTTTTCCATGAGCAAACTGAAACGTTTTCATCACTCTGGAGTGAATACCACGAC
GATTTCCGGCAGTTTCTACACATATATTCGCAAGATGTGGCGTGTTACGGTGAAAACCTGGCCTATTTCC
CTAAAGGGTTTATTGAGAATATGTTTTTCGTATCAGCCAATCCCTGGGTGAGTTTCACCAGTTTTGATTT
AAACGTGGCCAATATGGACAACTTCTTCGCCCCCGTTTTCACCATGGGCAAATATTATACGCAAGGCGAC
AAGGTGCTGATGCCGCTGGCGATTCAGGTTCATCATGCCGTTTGTGATGGCTTCCATGTCGGCAGAATGC
TTAATGAATTACAACAGTACTGCGACGAGTGGCAGGGCGGGGCGTAATTTGATATCGAGCTCGCTTGGAC
TCCTGTTGATAGATCCAGTAATGACCTCAGAACTCCATCTGGATTTGTTCAGAACGCTCGGTTGCCGCCG
GGCGTTTTTTATTGGTGAGAATCCAAGCCTCGAGCTGTCAGACCAAGTTTACTCATATATACTTTAGATT
GATTTAAAACTTCATTTTTAATTTAAAAGGATCTAGGTGAAGATCCTTTTTGATAATCTCATGACCAAAA
TCCCTTAACGTGAGTTTTCGTTCCACTGAGCGTCAGACCCCGTAGAAAAGATCAAAGGATCTTCTTGAGA
TCCTTTTTTTCTGCGCGTAATCTGCTGCTTGCAAACAAAAAAACCACCGCTACCAGCGGTGGTTTGTTTG
CCGGATCAAGAGCTACCAACTCTTTTTCCGAAGGTAACTGGCTTCAGCAGAGCGCAGATACCAAATACTG
TTCTTCTAGTGTAGCCGTAGTTAGGCCACCACTTCAAGAACTCTGTAGCACCGCCTACATACCTCGCTCT
GCTAATCCTGTTACCAGTGGCTGCTGCCAGTGGCGATAAGTCGTGTCTTACCGGGTTGGACTCAAGACGA
TAGTTACCGGATAAGGCGCAGCGGTCGGGCTGAACGGGGGGTTCGTGCACACAGCCCAGCTTGGAGCGAA
CGACCTACACCGAACTGAGATACCTACAGCGTGAGCTATGAGAAAGCGCCACGCTTCCCGAAGGGAGAAA
GGCGGACAGGTATCCGGTAAGCGGCAGGGTCGGAACAGGAGAGCGCACGAGGGAGCTTCCAGGGGGAAAC
GCCTGGTATCTTTATAGTCCTGTCGGGTTTCGCCACCTCTGACTTGAGCGTCGATTTTTGTGATGCTCGT
CAGGGGGGCGGAGCCTGTGGAAAAACGCCAGCAACGCGGCCTTTTTACGGTTCCTGGCCTTTTGCTGGCC
TTTTGCTCACATGTTCTTTCCTGCGTTATCCCCTGATTCTGTGGATAACCGTATTACCGCCTTTGAGTGA
GCTGATACCGCTCGCCGCAGCCGAACGACCGAGCGCAGCGAGTCAGTGAGCGAGGAAGCCTGCATAACGC
GAAGTAATCTTTTCGGTTTTAAAGAAAAAGGGCAGGGTGGTGACACCTTGCCCTTTTTTGCCGGACTGCA
GCGGCCGCTACTAGTCGCGATGAGTGGTCTCACTCCTGTTCGAGACGTGTTCGAGACCACTCATCGCTCT
AGAAGCGGCCGCGAATTCCAGAAATCATCCTTAGCGAAAGCTAAGGATTTTTTTTATCTGAAATTCTGCC
TCGTGATACGCCTATTTTTATAGGTTAATGTCATGATAATAATGGTTTCTTAGACGTCAGGTGGCACTCG
AGTTGATCGGGCACGTAAGAGGTTCCAACTTTCACCATAATGAAATAAGATCACTACCGGGCGTATTTTT
TGAGTTATCGAGATTTTCAG
